>Addgene plasmid #226203 | pCHC025 (∆CBBp) | addgene full sequence | sequence record 453509 | Addgene NGS Result
TTGAGATCCTTTTTTTCTGCGCGTAATCTGCTGCTTGCAAACAAAAAAACCACCGCTACCAGCGGTGGTT
TGTTTGCCGGATCAAGAGCTACCAACTCTTTTTCCGAAGGTAACTGGCTTCAGCAGAGCGCAGATACCAA
ATACTGTTCTTCTAGTGTAGCCGTAGTTAGGCCACCACTTCAAGAACTCTGTAGCACCGCCTACATACCT
CGCTCTGCTAATCCTGTTACCAGTGGCTGCTGCCAGTGGCGATAAGTCGTGTCTTACCGGGTTGGACTCA
AGACGATAGTTACCGGATAAGGCGCAGCGGTCGGGCTGAACGGGGGGTTCGTGCACACAGCCCAGCTTGG
AGCGAACGACCTACACCGAACTGAGATACCTACAGCGTGAGCTATGAGAAAGCGCCACGCTTCCCGAAGG
GAGAAAGGCGGACAGGTATCCGGTAAGCGGCAGGGTCGGAACAGGAGAGCGCACGAGGGAGCTTCCAGGG
GGAAACGCCTGGTATCTTTATAGTCCTGTCGGGTTTCGCCACCTCTGACTTGAGCGTCGATTTTTGTGAT
GCTCGTCAGGGGGGCGGAGCCTATGGAAAAACGCCTCACACAGGAAACAGCTATGACATGATTACGAATT
CAGTTGGATGGCTTGTTTAGAAAAAGATTGATACCGAGAAGGCATGTATGAGCATCTGTGACGCAGGTTC
GTGCGTCCGCCCGACAGCGCCCTATTCGGCGAACCTACAACGCAGGACACCGGATCCTGATTTGACAATA
TTTCATCCGTCATGAAGTGGACCGTCGCCTGGCGCTAGCCGACGCCAGATGCTCACTGGGTTTTCGCTTG
AATGCATCAGAAGGAAGTTCAGTGATCGGCGTTGAACTCGGATGAGCCCCCGCCCCCGGCGTCTCGCCCC
GCCCAACGGAAAGGCAATGAGCCGGCGCTGCTCGCAGCCTTCCTGTACCCCTGCTGCATGCGCGGCAGGA
GCGGGTCTGTCGTCCGAGCAATGCCACGCAGCTACTGCAGACCAGCCCGCAAGCCCAACTGCCGTGGTGC
CGGATGCTTATCTCGCCACCGGCGCCATGACACATGCGCAGGCCGACGCCATCTACCAGGATCCCCGACT
TGCCGAATCCCCTAGGCCACAAGCCCGCCGGGCAGCAGCCCGCCGTATTCCCGTTCCAAATATTCCGCCG
TGTGTTCCAGCAGGAAGGTGCGACATAGCTCGCTGGCGGGCGACAGCCGCTTGCTAGCCATGTGCACGAC
ATGCCAGACACGCTCAATTGGCGTGCCTGCCGCATCGAGCAGCGCGATCTCCCGGTGTGTGCAATTCCAG
CGACAGCGTGTGCAGTGATAACAGGCTGATGCCCATGCCGGCCATCACCGCGCGAGACGTAGTCAGCGAA
CATGCCATCCGGCCCCTTGCTCATGCTGGAATCACCGAGAGTGTGGTCCGCAGCTGGGGTGCGCTCATGG
CAGGTGCCTTGTCGGCATCTGTCACCGGTAGCGTGCCCGGCCGTGCAACGCACTGGCGGAGTAGCATGGA
CAGCTTGGCTTGCAGCATTTCGGCGGTGCCGCATAGCGAGGAGGCAAGGGGCGGTGGCGTGGTACATGGG
ATCGGCTCGGGTGCTATGGCTGCTCCAAGTGCAGGGAGGCATGGCGCCCGGCTGGCGCTGCACAATCGGG
AACCGCCCGCTGCTAGGCGTATGCGGACAGGCGATTCTCTCGCGCCAAACGTGGCTTCTAGCGGCATTCT
GGTAGCCGGCTCTCGCGGTCGTCGGGCTTTTCAGAATCTGTCTTACTAACCTTCTCGAAAGTATTGTCAT
GTCATGAGACAATACGGGAATGAAATGCAAACGGAACTCGGACGGTCGAGCGATCGATCATCATGCCCTT
CAGGTGATGCGCCAACAGGCGATCAAAGCAGTTCGTGAGGGTCAAACGGCGCAAAGCGTGGCGGCGGCGC
TGGGCGTGAATGTGCGAAGCGTCTTCAGGTGGCTTGCCGATTATGCTAGCGGTGGCCAGCGTGCGCTGCT
CGCCAAACCGATCCCGGGGCGTCCGTCCAAAGTCAGCGGCGACGAGATGCGCTGGCTTGCCCAAGCGGTG
CGAGACAACACACCGCAGCAATACAAGTTCGAAGCTTGGCACTGGCCGTCGTTTTACAACGTCGTGACCG
GAATTGCCAGCTGGGGCGCCCTCTGGTAAGGTTGGGAAGCCCTGCAAACAGGATGAGGATCGTTTCGCAT
GATTGAACAAGATGGATTGCACGCAGGTTCTCCGGCCGCTTGGGTGGAGAGGCTATTCGGCTATGACTGG
GCACAACAGACAATCGGCTGCTCTGATGCCGCCGTGTTCCGGCTGTCAGCGCAGGGGCGCCCGGTTCTTT
TTGTCAAGACCGACCTGTCCGGTGCCCTGAATGAACTCCAAGACGAGGCAGCGCGGCTATCGTGGCTGGC
CACGACGGGCGTTCCTTGCGCAGCTGTGCTCGACGTTGTCACTGAAGCGGGAAGGGACTGGCTGCTATTG
GGCGAAGTGCCGGGGCAGGATCTCCTGTCATCTCACCTTGCTCCTGCCGAGAAAGTATCCATCATGGCTG
ATGCAATGCGGCGGCTGCATACGCTTGATCCGGCTACCTGCCCATTCGACCACCAAGCGAAACATCGCAT
CGAGCGAGCACGTACTCGGATGGAAGCCGGTCTTGTCGATCAGGATGATCTGGACGAAGAGCATCAGGGG
CTCGCGCCAGCCGAACTGTTCGCCAGGCTCAAGGCGCGGATGCCCGACGGCGAGGATCTCGTCGTGACCC
ATGGCGATGCCTGCTTGCCGAATATCATGGTGGAAAATGGCCGCTTTTCTGGATTCATCGACTGTGGCCG
GCTGGGTGTGGCGGACCGCTATCAGGACATAGCGTTGGCTACCCGTGATATTGCTGAAGAGCTTGGCGGC
GAATGGGCTGACCGCTTCCTCGTGCTTTACGGTATCGCCGCTCCCGATTCGCAGCGCATCGCCTTCTATC
GCCTTCTTGACGAGTTCTTCTGAGCGACGATGAACATCAAAAAGTTTGCAAAACAAGCAACAGTATTAAC
CTTTACTACCGCACTGCTGGCAGGAGGCGCAACTCAAGCGTTTGCGAAAGAAACGAACCAAAAGCCATAT
AAGGAAACATACGGCATTTCCCATATTACACGCCATGATATGCTGCAAATCCCTGAACAGCAAAAAAATG
AAAAATATCAAGTTTCTGAATTTGATTCGTCCACAATTAAAAATATCTCTTCTGCAAAAGGCCTGGACGT
TTGGGACAGCTGGCCATTACAAAACGCTGACGGCACTGTCGCAAACTATCACGGCTACCACATCGTCTTT
GCATTAGCCGGAGATCCTAAAAATGCGGATGACACATCGATTTACATGTTCTATCAAAAAGTCGGCGAAA
CTTCTATTGACAGCTGGAAAAACGCTGGCCGCGTCTTTAAAGACAGCGACAAATTCGATGCAAATGATTC
TATCCTAAAAGACCAAACACAAGAATGGTCAGGTTCAGCCACATTTACATCTGACGGAAAAATCCGTTTA
TTCTACACTGATTTCTCCGGTAAACATTACGGCAAACAAACACTGACAACTGCACAAGTTAACGTATCAG
CATCAGACAGCTCTTTGAACATCAACGGTGTAGAGGATTATAAATCAATCTTTGACGGTGACGGAAAAAC
GTATCAAAATGTACAGCAGTTCATCGATGAAGGCAACTACAGCTCAGGCGACAACCATACGCTGAGAGAT
CCTCACTACGTAGAAGATAAAGGCCACAAATACTTAGTATTTGAAGCAAACACTGGAACTGAAGATGGCT
ACCAAGGCGAAGAATCTTTATTTAACAAAGCATACTATGGCAAAAGCACATCATTCTTCCGTCAAGAAAG
TCAAAAACTTCTGCAAAGCGATAAAAAACGCACGGCTGAGTTAGCAAACGGCGCTCTCGGTATGATTGAG
CTAAACGATGATTACACACTGAAAAAAGTGATGAAACCGCTGATTGCATCTAACACAGTAACAGATGAAA
TTGAACGCGCGAACGTCTTTAAAATGAACGGCAAATGGTACCTGTTCACTGACTCCCGCGGATCAAAAAT
GACGATTGACGGCATTACGTCTAACGATATTTACATGCTTGGTTATGTTTCTAATTCTTTAACTGGCCCA
TACAAGCCGCTGAACAAAACTGGCCTTGTGTTAAAAATGGATCTTGATCCTAACGATGTAACCTTTACTT
ACTCACACTTCGCTGTACCTCAAGCGAAAGGAAACAATGTCGTGATTACAAGCTATATGACAAACAGAGG
ATTCTACGCAGACAAACAATCAACGTTTGCGCCGAGCTTCCTGCTGAACATCAAAGGCAAGAAAACATCT
GTTGTCAAAGACAGCATCCTTGAACAAGGACAATTAACAGTTAACAAATAATCAGACCCCGTAGAAAAGA
TCAAAGGATCTTC
Features (pLannotate 1.2.2; 6 found; start..end, strand, type, name):
      1..589     +  rep_origin     ori: high-copy-number ColE1/pMB1/pBR322/pUC origin of replication
   1135..1311    -  CDS            cfxR (fragment): CFXR_CUPNH - Also known as cbbR. Protein inferred from homology: Swiss-Prot protein existence level 3. Trans-acting transcriptional regulator of RuBisCO genes (cfxLS) expression. From Cupriavidus necator (strain ATCC 17699 / DSM 428 / KCTC 22496 / NCIMB 10442 / H16 / Stanier 337) (Ralstonia eutropha).
   1316..1393    -  CDS            cfxR (fragment): CFXR_CUPNH - Also known as cbbR. Protein inferred from homology: Swiss-Prot protein existence level 3. Trans-acting transcriptional regulator of RuBisCO genes (cfxLS) expression. From Cupriavidus necator (strain ATCC 17699 / DSM 428 / KCTC 22496 / NCIMB 10442 / H16 / Stanier 337) (Ralstonia eutropha).
   2140..2168    +  CDS            lacZα (fragment): LacZα fragment of β-galactosidase; lacZ fragment
   2239..3030    +  CDS            neo: KKA2_KLEPN - Also known as kan, nptII. Experimental evidence at protein level: Swiss-Prot protein existence level 1. Resistance to kanamycin, neomycin, paromomycin, ribostamycin, butirosin and gentamicin B. From Klebsiella pneumoniae.
   3040..4461    +  CDS            SacB: secreted levansucrase that renders bacterial growth sensitive to sucrose; Bacillus subtilis sacB; negative selection marker
