[The description below was written by a language model from this plasmid's Addgene catalogue record and pLannotate feature annotations shown in this document.]
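Description:
pCHC025 (∆CBBp) is an allelic-exchange knockout plasmid built on the pK18sB backbone and designed to delete the megaplasmid-borne copy of the Calvin–Benson–Bassham (CBB) operon in Cupriavidus necator H16. It is maintained in E. coli at high copy through a ColE1/pUC-type origin and selected with kanamycin via the neo (nptII) gene. The record describes it as an electroporation plasmid. No mobilisation or broad-host-range replication functions are annotated, which is consistent with a vector that is introduced directly into C. necator and can persist there only by integrating into the genome.

The insert, assembled by Gibson cloning, consists of C. necator H16 homology arms flanking the target locus. The intended deletion removes cbbR together with the megaplasmid cbbL, S, X, Y, E, F, P, T, Z, G, K and A genes. The feature table does not annotate the arms as such, but two short cfxR (cbbR) fragments are detected in the region between the origin and a residual lacZα fragment. They probably reflect sequence retained within or next to one homology arm.

The plasmid's two markers suit the standard two-step exchange. Kanamycin resistance selects cells in which the plasmid has integrated by a single crossover at one arm. SacB, the Bacillus subtilis levansucrase that makes growth sucrose-sensitive, then allows counter-selection for a second crossover that excises the backbone, leaving either the wild-type locus or a markerless deletion. The associated work concerns engineering informed by adaptive laboratory evolution to improve C. necator growth on formate, and this construct serves to remove one of the organism's CBB operon copies.
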