Addgene plasmid #226203: pCHC025 (∆CBBp)
Purpose: Electroporation knockout plasmid (pK18sB) to delete the C. necator megaplasmid copy of the CBB operon (deltaCBBp).
Depositing lab: Christopher Johnson. Depositing organization: National Laboratory of the Rockies (NLR). Publication: Improving growth of Cupriavidus necator H16 on formate using adaptive laboratory evolution-informed engineering. Calvey CH, Sanchez I Nogue V, White AM, Kneucker CM, Woodworth SP, Alt HM, Eckert CA, Johnson CW. Metab Eng. 2023 Jan;75:78-90. doi: 10.1016/j.ymben.2022.10.016. Epub 2022 Nov 9. PubMed 36368470.
Backbone
  Vector backbone: pK18sB
  Backbone manufacturer: Gregg Beckham and Christopher Johnson, Addgene plasmid #177838
  Vector type: Synthetic Biology
  Selectable markers: KanR, SacB
Growth in bacteria
  Bacterial resistance: Kanamycin, 50 μg/mL
  Growth temperature: 37°C
  Growth strain: DH5alpha
  Copy number: High Copy
Gene/Insert
  Gene/Insert name: Homology arms for megaplasmid copy of the CBB operonthe CBB operon (deltaCBBp).
  Species: Cupriavidus necator H16
  Mutation: ∆cbbR ∆cbbLpSpXpYpEpFpPpTpZpGpKpAp
  Cloning method: Gibson Cloning
Terms and licenses: Academic/Nonprofit Terms; Industry Terms
How to cite: pCHC025 (∆CBBp) was a gift from Christopher Johnson (Addgene plasmid # 226203 ; http://n2t.net/addgene:226203 ; RRID:Addgene_226203)
